>Addgene plasmid #229453 | sgYAP-TAZ-3 | addgene full sequence | sequence record 456450 | Addgene NGS Result
TTAATGTAGTCTTATGCAATACTCTTGTAGTCTTGCAACATGGTAACGATGAGTTAGCAACATGCCTTAC
AAGGAGAGAAAAAGCACCGTGCATGCCGATTGGTGGAAGTAAGGTGGTACGATCGTGCCTTATTAGGAAG
GCAACAGACGGGTCTGACATGGATTGGACGAACCACTGAATTGCCGCATTGCAGAGATATTGTATTTAAG
TGCCTAGCTCGATACATAAACGGGTCTCTCTGGTTAGACCAGATCTGAGCCTGGGAGCTCTCTGGCTAAC
TAGGGAACCCACTGCTTAAGCCTCAATAAAGCTTGCCTTGAGTGCTTCAAGTAGTGTGTGCCCGTCTGTT
GTGTGACTCTGGTAACTAGAGATCCCTCAGACCCTTTTAGTCAGTGTGGAAAATCTCTAGCAGTGGCGCC
CGAACAGGGACTTGAAAGCGAAAGGGAAACCAGAGGAGCTCTCTCGACGCAGGACTCGGCTTGCTGAAGC
GCGCACGGCAAGAGGCGAGGGGCGGCGACTGGTGAGTACGCCAAAAATTTTGACTAGCGGAGGCTAGAAG
GAGAGAGATGGGTGCGAGAGCGTCAGTATTAAGCGGGGGAGAATTAGATCGCGATGGGAAAAAATTCGGT
TAAGGCCAGGGGGAAAGAAAAAATATAAATTAAAACATATAGTATGGGCAAGCAGGGAGCTAGAACGATT
CGCAGTTAATCCTGGCCTGTTAGAAACATCAGAAGGCTGTAGACAAATACTGGGACAGCTACAACCATCC
CTTCAGACAGGATCAGAAGAACTTAGATCATTATATAATACAGTAGCAACCCTCTATTGTGTGCATCAAA
GGATAGAGATAAAAGACACCAAGGAAGCTTTAGACAAGATAGAGGAAGAGCAAAACAAAAGTAAGACCAC
CGCACAGCAAGCGGCCGCTGATCTTCAGACCTGGAGGAGGAGATATGAGGGACAATTGGAGAAGTGAATT
ATATAAATATAAAGTAGTAAAAATTGAACCATTAGGAGTAGCACCCACCAAGGCAAAGAGAAGAGTGGTG
CAGAGAGAAAAAAGAGCAGTGGGAATAGGAGCTTTGTTCCTTGGGTTCTTGGGAGCAGCAGGAAGCACTA
TGGGCGCAGCGTCAATGACGCTGACGGTACAGGCCAGACAATTATTGTCTGGTATAGTGCAGCAGCAGAA
CAATTTGCTGAGGGCTATTGAGGCGCAACAGCATCTGTTGCAACTCACAGTCTGGGGCATCAAGCAGCTC
CAGGCAAGAATCCTGGCTGTGGAAAGATACCTAAAGGATCAACAGCTCCTGGGGATTTGGGGTTGCTCTG
GAAAACTCATTTGCACCACTGCTGTGCCTTGGAATGCTAGTTGGAGTAATAAATCTCTGGAACAGATTTG
GAATCACACGACCTGGATGGAGTGGGACAGAGAAATTAACAATTACACAAGCTTAATACACTCCTTAATT
GAAGAATCGCAAAACCAGCAAGAAAAGAATGAACAAGAATTATTGGAATTAGATAAATGGGCAAGTTTGT
GGAATTGGTTTAACATAACAAATTGGCTGTGGTATATAAAATTATTCATAATGATAGTAGGAGGCTTGGT
AGGTTTAAGAATAGTTTTTGCTGTACTTTCTATAGTGAATAGAGTTAGGCAGGGATATTCACCATTATCG
TTTCAGACCCACCTCCCAACCCCGAGGGGACCCAGAGAGGGCCTATTTCCCATGATTCCTTCATATTTGC
ATATACGATACAAGGCTGTTAGAGAGATAATTAGAATTAATTTGACTGTAAACACAAAGATATTAGTACA
AAATACGTGACGTAGAAAGTAATAATTTCTTGGGTAGTTTGCAGTTTTAAAATTATGTTTTAAAATGGAC
TATCATATGCTTACCGTAACTTGAAAGTATTTCGATTTCTTGGCTTTATATATCTTGTGGAAAGGACGAA
ACACCGGAGCCTCATGGGCACGGTCTGTTTCAGAGCTATGCACAAGAGTGCATAGCAAGTTGAAATAAGG
CTAGTCCGTTATCAACTTTGCTGGAAACAGCAAAGTGGCACCGAGTCGGTGCTTTTTTTGCGTGACCGAG
CTTGTCTGCCCGCGCAGTCCACTAGACAGACGCGCAGAGGTCGGGCGGGCCTAGGGCCAATTTCCCATGG
TTCCCTTCATTTGCATATATGATGTAATAAGGTTATGGAGACTATTAAACTTAGCCCTAATCAAACTATA
TGATGATAATGTGTGTGGTACAAAAGGTCATAACTTATTATATACTTTGAAACTTAAAAAAGGGTTACAG
TTTAGTCACCATAACTGTAAAATTTTTTCTATTCTTAGCTTTATATAGTTCTTGAGAGGCCATGTTTATC
GGCAAGTGATCCACGTCACGCGTTTAAGAGCTATGCTGGAAACAGCATAGCAAGTTTAAATAAGGCTAGT
CCGTTATCAACTTTGCTGGAAACAGCAAAGTGGCACCGAGTCGGTGCTTTTTTTGAATTCTAGATCTTGA
GACAAATGGCAGTATTCATCCACAATTTTAAAAGAAAAGGGGGGATTGGGGGGTACAGTGCAGGGGAAAG
AATAGTAGACATAATAGCAACAGACATACAAACTAAAGAATTACAAAAACAAATTACAAAAATTCAAAAT
TTTCGGGTTTATTACAGGGACAGCAGAGATCCACTTTGGCGCCGGCTCGAGTGGCTCCGGTGCCCGTCAG
TGGGCAGAGCGCACATCGCCCACAGTCCCCGAGAAGTTGGGGGGAGGGGTCGGCAATTGAACCGGTGCCT
AGAGAAGGTGGCGCGGGGTAAACTGGGAAAGTGATGTCGTGTACTGGCTCCGCCTTTTTCCCGAGGGTGG
GGGAGAACCGTATATAAGTGCAGTAGTCGCCGTGAACGTTCTTTTTCGCAACGGGTTTGCCGCCAGAACA
CAGGTGTCGTGACGCGGGATCCGCCACCATGGATTACAAAGACGATGACGATAAGATGGTGAGCAAGGGC
GAGGAGCTGTTCACCGGGGTGGTGCCCATCCTGGTCGAGCTGGACGGCGACGTAAACGGCCACAAGTTCA
GCGTGTCCGGCGAGGGCGAGGGCGATGCCACCTACGGCAAGCTGACCCTGAAGTTCATCTGCACCACCGG
CAAGCTGCCCGTGCCCTGGCCCACCCTCGTGACCACCCTGACCTACGGCGTGCAGTGCTTCAGCCGCTAC
CCCGACCACATGAAGCAGCACGACTTCTTCAAGTCCGCCATGCCCGAAGGCTACGTCCAGGAGCGCACCA
TCTTCTTCAAGGACGACGGCAACTACAAGACCCGCGCCGAGGTGAAGTTCGAGGGCGACACCCTGGTGAA
CCGCATCGAGCTGAAGGGCATCGACTTCAAGGAGGACGGCAACATCCTGGGGCACAAGCTGGAGTACAAC
TACAACAGCCACAACGTCTATATCATGGCCGACAAGCAGAAGAACGGCATCAAGGTGAACTTCAAGATCC
GCCACAACATCGAGGACGGCAGCGTGCAGCTCGCCGACCACTACCAGCAGAACACCCCCATCGGCGACGG
CCCCGTGCTGCTGCCCGACAACCACTACCTGAGCACCCAGTCCGCCCTGAGCAAAGACCCCAACGAGAAG
CGCGATCACATGGTCCTGCTGGAGTTCGTGACCGCCGCCGGGATCACTCTCGGCATGGACGAGCTGTACA
AGGCTAGCGGCAGCGGCGCCACCAACTTCAGCCTGCTGAAGCAGGCCGGCGACGTGGAGGAGAACCCCGG
CCCCATGAAGACCTTCAACATCTCTCAGCAGGACCTTGAGCTGGTGGAAGTTGCCACTGAGAAAATCACC
ATGCTCTATGAGGACAACAAGCACCATGTTGGTGCTGCCATCAGGACCAAGACAGGAGAAATCATCTCTG
CTGTCCACATTGAAGCCTACATTGGCAGGGTCACTGTGTGTGCAGAGGCCATTGCCATTGGGTCTGCAGT
CTCCAATGGGCAGAAGGACTTTGACACCATTGTGGCTGTGAGGCACCCCTACAGTGATGAGGTGGACAGG
TCCATCAGAGTGGTGTCCCCCTGTGGCATGTGCAGGGAGCTCATCTCAGACTATGCCCCTGATTGCTTTG
TTCTGATTGAGATGAATGGCAAGCTGGTCAAGACAACCATTGAGGAGCTGATTCCACTGAAATACACCAG
AAACTAAAAGTAGCGCGTTAAGTCGACAATCAACCTCTGGATTACAAAATTTGTGAAAGATTGACTGGTA
TTCTTAACTATGTTGCTCCTTTTACGCTATGTGGATACGCTGCTTTAATGCCTTTGTATCATGCTATTGC
TTCCCGTATGGCTTTCATTTTCTCCTCCTTGTATAAATCCTGGTTGCTGTCTCTTTATGAGGAGTTGTGG
CCCGTTGTCAGGCAACGTGGCGTGGTGTGCACTGTGTTTGCTGACGCAACCCCCACTGGTTGGGGCATTG
CCACCACCTGTCAGCTCCTTTCCGGGACTTTCGCTTTCCCCCTCCCTATTGCCACGGCGGAACTCATCGC
CGCCTGCCTTGCCCGCTGCTGGACAGGGGCTCGGCTGTTGGGCACTGACAATTCCGTGGTGTTGTCGGGG
AAATCATCGTCCTTTCCTTGGCTGCTCGCCTGTGTTGCCACCTGGATTCTGCGCGGGACGTCCTTCTGCT
ACGTCCCTTCGGCCCTCAATCCAGCGGACCTTCCTTCCCGCGGCCTGCTGCCGGCTCTGCGGCCTCTTCC
GCGTCTTCGCCTTCGCCCTCAGACGAGTCGGATCTCCCTTTGGGCCGCCTCCCCGCGTCGACTTTAAGAC
CAATGACTTACAAGGCAGCTGTAGATCTTAGCCACTTTTTAAAAGAAAAGGGGGGACTGGAAGGGCTAAT
TCACTCCCAACGAAGACAAGATCTGCTTTTTGCTTGTACTGGGTCTCTCTGGTTAGACCAGATCTGAGCC
TGGGAGCTCTCTGGCTAACTAGGGAACCCACTGCTTAAGCCTCAATAAAGCTTGCCTTGAGTGCTTCAAG
TAGTGTGTGCCCGTCTGTTGTGTGACTCTGGTAACTAGAGATCCCTCAGACCCTTTTAGTCAGTGTGGAA
AATCTCTAGCAGTACGTATAGTAGTTCATGTCATCTTATTATTCAGTATTTATAACTTGCAAAGAAATGA
ATATCAGAGAGTGAGAGGAACTTGTTTATTGCAGCTTATAATGGTTACAAATAAAGCAATAGCATCACAA
ATTTCACAAATAAAGCATTTTTTTCACTGCATTCTAGTTGTGGTTTGTCCAAACTCATCAATGTATCTTA
TCATGTCTGGCTCTAGCTATCCCGCCCCTAACTCCGCCCATCCCGCCCCTAACTCCGCCCAGTTCCGCCC
ATTCTCCGCCCCATGGCTGACTAATTTTTTTTATTTATGCAGAGGCCGAGGCCGCCTCGGCCTCTGAGCT
ATTCCAGAAGTAGTGAGGAGGCTTTTTTGGAGGCCTAGGGACGTACCCAATTCGCCCTATAGTGAGTCGT
ATTACGCGCGCTCACTGGCCGTCGTTTTACAACGTCGTGACTGGGAAAACCCTGGCGTTACCCAACTTAA
TCGCCTTGCAGCACATCCCCCTTTCGCCAGCTGGCGTAATAGCGAAGAGGCCCGCACCGATCGCCCTTCC
CAACAGTTGCGCAGCCTGAATGGCGAATGGG
[124 nt withheld, positions 5702-5825]
C
[91 nt withheld, positions 5827-5917]
A
[49 nt withheld, positions 5919-5967]
CCTTTGACGTTGGAGTCCACGTTCTTT
[37 nt withheld, positions 5995-6031]
ACCCTATCTCGGTCTATTCTTTTGATTTATAAGGGATTTTGCCGATTTCGGCCTATTGGTTAAAAAATGA
GCTGATTTAACAAAAATTTAACGCGAATTTTAACAAAATATTAACGCTTACAATTTAGGTGGCACTTTTC
GGGGAAATGTGCGCGGAACCCCTATTTGTTTATTTTTCTAAATACATTCAAATATGTATCCGCTCATGAG
ACAATAACCCTGATAAATGCTTCAATAATATTGAAAAAGGAAGAGTATGAGTATTCAACATTTCCGTGTC
GCCCTTATTCCCTTTTTTGCGGCATTTTGCCTTCCTGTTTTTGCTCACCCAGAAACGCTGGTGAAAGTAA
AAGATGCTGAAGATCAGTTGGGTGCACGAGTGGGTTACATCGAACTGGATCTCAACAGCGGTAAGATCCT
TGAGAGTTTTCGCCCCGAAGAACGTTTTCCAATGATGAGCACTTTTAAAGTTCTGCTATGTGGCGCGGTA
TTATCCCGTATTGACGCCGGGCAAGAGCAACTCGGTCGCCGCATACACTATTCTCAGAATGACTTGGTTG
AGTACTCACCAGTCACAGAAAAGCATCTTACGGATGGCATGACAGTAAGAGAATTATGCAGTGCTGCCAT
AACCATGAGTGATAACACTGCGGCCAACTTACTTCTGACAACGATCGGAGGACCGAAGGAGCTAACCGCT
TTTTTGCACAACATGGGGGATCATGTAACTCGCCTTGATCGTTGGGAACCGGAGCTGAATGAAGCCATAC
CAAACGACGAGCGTGACACCACGATGCCTGTAGCAATGGCAACAACGTTGCGCAAACTATTAACTGGCGA
ACTACTTACTCTAGCTTCCCGGCAACAATTAATAGACTGGATGGAGGCGGATAAAGTTGCAGGACCACTT
CTGCGCTCGGCCCTTCCGGCTGGCTGGTTTATTGCTGATAAATCTGGAGCCGGTGAGCGTGGGTCTCGCG
GTATCATTGCAGCACTGGGGCCAGATGGTAAGCCCTCCCGTATCGTAGTTATCTACACGACGGGGAGTCA
GGCAACTATGGATGAACGAAATAGACAGATCGCTGAGATAGGTGCCTCACTGATTAAGCATTGGTAACTG
TCAGACCAAGTTTACTCATATATACTTTAGATTGATTTAAAACTTCATTTTTAATTTAAAAGGATCTAGG
TGAAGATCCTTTTTGATAATCTCATGACCAAAATCCCTTAACGTGAGTTTTCGTTCCACTGAGCGTCAGA
CCCCGTAGAAAAGATCAAAGGATCTTCTTGAGATCCTTTTTTTCTGCGCGTAATCTGCTGCTTGCAAACA
AAAAAACCACCGCTACCAGCGGTGGTTTGTTTGCCGGATCAAGAGCTACCAACTCTTTTTCCGAAGGTAA
CTGGCTTCAGCAGAGCGCAGATACCAAATACTGTTCTTCTAGTGTAGCCGTAGTTAGGCCACCACTTCAA
GAACTCTGTAGCACCGCCTACATACCTCGCTCTGCTAATCCTGTTACCAGTGGCTGCTGCCAGTGGCGAT
AAGTCGTGTCTTACCGGGTTGGACTCAAGACGATAGTTACCGGATAAGGCGCAGCGGTCGGGCTGAACGG
GGGGTTCGTGCACACAGCCCAGCTTGGAGCGAACGACCTACACCGAACTGAGATACCTACAGCGTGAGCT
ATGAGAAAGCGCCACGCTTCCCGAAGGGAGAAAGGCGGACAGGTATCCGGTAAGCGGCAGGGTCGGAACA
GGAGAGCGCACGAGGGAGCTTCCAGGGGGAAACGCCTGGTATCTTTATAGTCCTGTCGGGTTTCGCCACC
TCTGACTTGAGCGTCGATTTTTGTGATGCTCGTCAGGGGGGCGGAGCCTATGGAAAAACGCCAGCAACGC
GGCCTTTTTACGGTTCCTGGCCTTTTGCTGGCCTTTTGCTCACATGTTCTTTCCTGCGTTATCCCCTGAT
TCTGTGGATAACCGTATTACCGCCTTTGAGTGAGCTGATACCGCTCGCCGCAGCCGAACGACCGAGCGCA
GCGAGTCAGTGAGCGAGGAAGCGGAAGAGCGCCCAATACGCAAACCGCCTCTCCCCGCGCGTTGGCCGAT
TCATTAATGCAGCTGGCACGACAGGTTTCCCGACTGGAAAGCGGGCAGTGAGCGCAACGCAATTAATGTG
AGTTAGCTCACTCATTAGGCACCCCAGGCTTTACACTTTATGCTTCCGGCTCGTATGTTGTGTGGAATTG
TGAGCGGATAACAATTTCACACAGGAAACAGCTATGACCATGATTACGCCAAGCGCGCAATTAACCCTCA
CTAAAGGGAACAAAAGCTGGAGCTGCAAGC
Features (pLannotate 1.2.2; 29 found; start..end, strand, type, name):
      5..231     +  promoter       RSV promoter: Rous sarcoma virus enhancer/promoter
    232..412     +  LTR            5' LTR (truncated): truncated 5' long terminal repeat (LTR) from HIV-1
    459..584     +  misc_feature   HIV-1 Ψ: packaging signal of human immunodeficiency virus type 1
    568..931     +  CDS            HIV-1 gag (fragment): gag protein from human immunodeficiency virus 1; gag
   1077..1310    +  misc_feature   RRE: The Rev response element (RRE) of HIV-1 allows for Rev-dependent mRNA export from the nucleus to the cytoplasm.
   1687..1713    +  CDS            Rev (fragment): human immunodeficiency virus 1 (HIV-1) Rev protein; rev; enhances nuclear export of unspliced and incompletely spliced viral mRNAs
   1717..1957    +  promoter       U6 promoter: RNA polymerase III promoter for human U6 snRNA
   2010..2048    +  misc_RNA       tracrRNA (fragment): trans-activating CRISPR RNA for the Streptococcus pyogenes CRISPR/Cas9 system
   2420..2463    +  misc_RNA       tracrRNA (fragment): trans-activating CRISPR RNA for the Streptococcus pyogenes CRISPR/Cas9 system
   2546..2663    +  misc_feature   cPPT/CTS: central polypurine tract and central termination sequence of HIV-1
   2732..2943    +  promoter       EF-1α core promoter: core promoter for human elongation factor EF-1α
   2996..3712    +  CDS            EGFP: EGFP is a basic (constitutively fluorescent) green fluorescent protein published in 1996, derived from Aequorea victoria. It is reported to be a rapidly-maturing weak dimer with moderate acid sensitivity.
   3785..4204    +  CDS            bsr: BSR_BACCE - Experimental evidence at protein level: Swiss-Prot protein existence level 1. Catalyzes the deamination of the cytosine moiety of the antibiotics blasticidin S, cytomycin and acetylblasticidin S. From Bacillus cereus.
   4228..4816    +  misc_feature   WPRE: woodchuck hepatitis virus posttranscriptional regulatory element
   4867..4886    +  misc_feature   cPPT/CTS (fragment): central polypurine tract and central termination sequence of HIV-1
   4888..5121    +  LTR            3' LTR (ΔU3): self-inactivating 3' long terminal repeat (LTR) from HIV-1
   5199..5320    +  polyA_signal   SV40 poly(A) signal: SV40 polyadenylation signal
   5360..5495    +  rep_origin     SV40 ori: SV40 origin of replication
   5516..5534    -  promoter       T7 promoter: promoter for bacteriophage T7 RNA polymerase
   5542..5697    +  CDS            lacZα (fragment): LacZα fragment of β-galactosidase; lacZ fragment
   5702..6130    +  rep_origin     f1 ori (sequence partly withheld): f1 bacteriophage origin of replication; arrow indicates direction of (+) strand synthesis
   6183..6287    +  promoter       AmpR promoter: bla
   6288..7148    +  CDS            AmpR: β-lactamase; bla; confers resistance to ampicillin, carbenicillin, and related antibiotics
   7319..7907    +  rep_origin     ori: high-copy-number ColE1/pMB1/pBR322/pUC origin of replication
   8090..8182    +  CDS            lacI (fragment): lac repressor; lacI; The lac repressor binds to the lac operator to inhibit transcription in E. coli. This inhibition can be relieved by adding lactose or isopropyl-β-D-thiogalactopyranoside (IPTG).
   8195..8216    +  protein_bind   CAP binding site: CAP binding activates transcription in the presence of cAMP. E. coli catabolite activator protein
   8231..8261    +  promoter       lac promoter: promoter for the E. coli lac operon
   8269..8285    +  protein_bind   lac operator: The lac repressor binds to the lac operator to inhibit transcription in E. coli. This inhibition can be relieved by adding lactose or isopropyl-β-D-thiogalactopyranoside (IPTG). lac repressor encoded by lacI
   8330..8348    +  promoter       T3 promoter: promoter for bacteriophage T3 RNA polymerase
