[The description below was written by a language model from this plasmid's Addgene catalogue record and pLannotate feature annotations shown in this document.]
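Description:
sgYAP-TAZ-3 is a third-generation-style, self-inactivating lentiviral CRISPR plasmid on the LentiVi backbone, designed to knock out the human paralogs YAP1 and WWTR1 (TAZ) simultaneously from a single vector. It carries two guide RNA cassettes in tandem. The record lists hU6 and bU6 promoters, so one guide is driven by the human U6 RNA polymerase III promoter and the other presumably by a bovine U6 promoter. The automated annotation detects only the human U6 element, but it does find two separate Streptococcus pyogenes tracrRNA/scaffold fragments, consistent with a dual-guide layout. No Cas9 coding sequence is annotated, so the nuclease must be supplied separately, for example by a Cas9-expressing cell line.

Downstream of the guide cassettes and a cPPT/CTS element, an EFS (EF-1α core) promoter drives EGFP linked through a P2A peptide, per the catalogue entry, to the blasticidin S deaminase gene. Transduced cells can therefore be tracked by fluorescence and selected with blasticidin. A WPRE follows to enhance transcript expression. The viral framework comprises an RSV promoter fused to a truncated HIV-1 5' LTR, allowing Tat-independent genomic RNA production, together with the Ψ packaging signal, a gag fragment, the RRE, and a ΔU3 3' LTR followed by an SV40 poly(A) signal. Outside the viral region are SV40 and f1 origins. Propagation in E. coli relies on a high-copy ColE1/pUC-type origin and ampicillin resistance. The construct was made to study combined YAP/TAZ loss in human cancer cells.
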