Addgene plasmid #229453: sgYAP-TAZ-3
Purpose: knockout of YAP1 and WWTR1 (TAZ)
Depositing lab: Christopher Vakoc. Depositing organization: Cold Spring Harbor Laboratory. Publication: MARK2/MARK3 kinases are catalytic co-dependencies of YAP/TAZ in human cancer. Klingbeil O, Skopelitis D, Tonelli C, Yoshimoto T, Alpsoy A, Panepinto MC, Minicozzi F, Merrill JR, Cafiero AM, Aggarwal D, Russo S, Ha T, Demerdash OE, Wee TL, Spector DL, Lyons SK, Tuveson DA, Cifani P, Vakoc CR. Cancer Discov. 2024 Jul 26. doi: 10.1158/2159-8290.CD-23-1529. PubMed 39058094.
Backbone
  Vector backbone: LentiVi
  Vector type: Mammalian Expression, Lentiviral, CRISPR
  Selectable markers: Blasticidin ; GFP-P2A-BlastR
Growth in bacteria
  Bacterial resistance: Ampicillin, 100 μg/mL
  Growth temperature: 37°C
  Growth strain: NEB Stable
  Copy number: High Copy
Gene/Insert
  Gene/Insert name: sgYAP-TAZ-3
  gRNA/shRNA sequence: GAGCCTCATGGGCACGGTCT;GCAAGTGATCCACGTCACGC
  Species: H. sapiens (human)
  Entrez Gene: YAP1 (a.k.a. COB1, YAP, YAP-1, YAP2, YAP65, YKI); WWTR1 (a.k.a. TAZ)
  Promoter: hU6;bU6;EFS
  Cloning method: Gibson Cloning
Terms and licenses: Academic/Nonprofit Terms; Industry Terms: Not Available to Industry
How to cite: sgYAP-TAZ-3 was a gift from Christopher Vakoc (Addgene plasmid # 229453 ; http://n2t.net/addgene:229453 ; RRID:Addgene_229453)
